LOCUS       Exported 5751 bp ds-DNA circular SYN 12-MAY-2021
DEFINITION  mammalian expression and localization.
ACCESSION   .
VERSION     .
KEYWORDS    EGFP-Nsp15
SOURCE      synthetic DNA construct
  ORGANISM  synthetic DNA construct
REFERENCE   1 (bases 1 to 5751)
  AUTHORS   Miserey-Lenkei S, Trajkovic K, D'Ambrosio JM, Patel AJ, Copic A,
            Mathur P, Schauer K, Goud b, Albanese V, Gautier R, Subra M, Kovacs
            D, Barelli H, Antonny B
  TITLE     A comprehensive library of fluorescent constructs of SARS-CoV-2
            proteins and their initial characterization in different cell types
  JOURNAL   bioRxiv 423586
REFERENCE   2 (bases 1 to 5751)
  AUTHORS   .
  TITLE     Direct Submission
  JOURNAL   Exported May 12, 2021 from SnapGene Server 1.1.58
            http://www.snapgene.com
FEATURES             Location/Qualifiers
     source          1..5751
                     /organism="synthetic DNA construct"
                     /mol_type="other DNA"
     promoter        1..204
                     /label=CMV promoter
                     /note="human cytomegalovirus (CMV) immediate early
                     promoter"
     primer_bind     155..175
                     /label=CMV-F
                     /note="Human CMV immediate early promoter, forward primer"
     regulatory      243..252
                     /regulatory_class="other"
                     /note="vertebrate consensus sequence for strong initiation
                     of translation (Kozak, 1987)"
     CDS             249..965
                     /codon_start=1
                     /product="enhanced GFP"
                     /label=EGFP
                     /translation="MVSKGEELFTGVVPILVELDGDVNGHKFSVSGEGEGDATYGKLTL
                     KFICTTGKLPVPWPTLVTTLTYGVQCFSRYPDHMKQHDFFKSAMPEGYVQERTIFFKDD
                     GNYKTRAEVKFEGDTLVNRIELKGIDFKEDGNILGHKLEYNYNSHNVYIMADKQKNGIK
                     VNFKIRHNIEDGSVQLADHYQQNTPIGDGPVLLPDNHYLSTQSALSKDPNEKRDHMVLL
                     EFVTAAGITLGMDELYK"
     CDS             249..965
                     /codon_start=1
                     /product="the original enhanced GFP (Yang et al., 1996)"
                     /label=EGFP
                     /note="mammalian codon-optimized"
                     /translation="MVSKGEELFTGVVPILVELDGDVNGHKFSVSGEGEGDATYGKLTL
                     KFICTTGKLPVPWPTLVTTLTYGVQCFSRYPDHMKQHDFFKSAMPEGYVQERTIFFKDD
                     GNYKTRAEVKFEGDTLVNRIELKGIDFKEDGNILGHKLEYNYNSHNVYIMADKQKNGIK
                     VNFKIRHNIEDGSVQLADHYQQNTPIGDGPVLLPDNHYLSTQSALSKDPNEKRDHMVLL
                     EFVTAAGITLGMDELYK"
     primer_bind     complement(294..315)
                     /label=EGFP-N
                     /note="EGFP, reverse primer"
     primer_bind     complement(555..574)
                     /label=EXFP-R
                     /note="For distinguishing EGFP variants, reverse primer"
     primer_bind     902..923
                     /label=EGFP-C
                     /note="EGFP, forward primer"
     polyA_signal    2175..2296
                     /label=SV40 poly(A) signal
                     /note="SV40 polyadenylation signal"
     primer_bind     complement(2212..2231)
                     /label=SV40pA-R
                     /note="SV40 polyA, reverse primer"
     primer_bind     2266..2285
                     /label=EBV-rev
                     /note="SV40 polyA terminator, reverse primer"
     rep_origin      complement(2303..2758)
                     /direction=LEFT
                     /label=f1 ori
                     /note="f1 bacteriophage origin of replication; arrow
                     indicates direction of (+) strand synthesis"
     primer_bind     complement(2440..2461)
                     /label=F1ori-F
                     /note="F1 origin, forward primer"
     primer_bind     2652..2671
                     /label=F1ori-R
                     /note="F1 origin, reverse primer"
     promoter        2785..2889
                     /gene="bla"
                     /label=AmpR promoter
     promoter        2891..3248
                     /label=SV40 promoter
                     /note="SV40 enhancer and early promoter"
     primer_bind     complement(2914..2934)
                     /label=pBABE 3'
                     /note="SV40 enhancer, reverse primer for pBABE vectors"
     rep_origin      3099..3234
                     /label=SV40 ori
                     /note="SV40 origin of replication"
     primer_bind     3161..3180
                     /label=SV40pro-F
                     /note="SV40 promoter/origin, forward primer"
     CDS             3283..4077
                     /codon_start=1
                     /gene="aph(3')-II (or nptII)"
                     /product="aminoglycoside phosphotransferase from Tn5"
                     /label=NeoR/KanR
                     /note="confers resistance to neomycin, kanamycin, and G418
                     (Geneticin(R))"
                     /translation="MIEQDGLHAGSPAAWVERLFGYDWAQQTIGCSDAAVFRLSAQGRP
                     VLFVKTDLSGALNELQDEAARLSWLATTGVPCAAVLDVVTEAGRDWLLLGEVPGQDLLS
                     SHLAPAEKVSIMADAMRRLHTLDPATCPFDHQAKHRIERARTRMEAGLVDQDDLDEEHQ
                     GLAPAELFARLKASMPDGEDLVVTHGDACLPNIMVENGRFSGFIDCGRLGVADRYQDIA
                     LATRDIAEELGGEWADRFLVLYGIAAPDSQRIAFYRLLDEFF"
     primer_bind     complement(3337..3356)
                     /label=Neo-R
                     /note="Neomycin resistance gene, reverse primer"
     primer_bind     3947..3966
                     /label=Neo-F
                     /note="Neomycin resistance gene, forward primer"
     primer_bind     complement(4265..4284)
                     /label=TK-pA-R
                     /note="Thymidine kinase polyA, reverse primer"
     polyA_signal    4309..4356
                     /label=HSV TK poly(A) signal
                     /note="herpes simplex virus thymidine kinase
                     polyadenylation signal (Cole and Stacy, 1985)"
     rep_origin      4685..5273
                     /direction=RIGHT
                     /label=ori
                     /note="high-copy-number ColE1/pMB1/pBR322/pUC origin of
                     replication"
     primer_bind     5174..5193
                     /label=pBR322ori-F
                     /note="pBR322 origin, forward primer"
     enhancer        5448..5751
                     /label=CMV enhancer
                     /note="human cytomegalovirus immediate early enhancer"
ORIGIN
        1 gtgatgcggt tttggcagta catcaatggg cgtggatagc ggtttgactc acggggattt
       61 ccaagtctcc accccattga cgtcaatggg agtttgtttt ggcaccaaaa tcaacgggac
      121 tttccaaaat gtcgtaacaa ctccgcccca ttgacgcaaa tgggcggtag gcgtgtacgg
      181 tgggaggtct atataagcag agctggttta gtgaaccgtc agatccgcta gcgctaccgg
      241 tcgccaccat ggtgagcaag ggcgaggagc tgttcaccgg ggtggtgccc atcctggtcg
      301 agctggacgg cgacgtaaac ggccacaagt tcagcgtgtc cggcgagggc gagggcgatg
      361 ccacctacgg caagctgacc ctgaagttca tctgcaccac cggcaagctg cccgtgccct
      421 ggcccaccct cgtgaccacc ctgacctacg gcgtgcagtg cttcagccgc taccccgacc
      481 acatgaagca gcacgacttc ttcaagtccg ccatgcccga aggctacgtc caggagcgca
      541 ccatcttctt caaggacgac ggcaactaca agacccgcgc cgaggtgaag ttcgagggcg
      601 acaccctggt gaaccgcatc gagctgaagg gcatcgactt caaggaggac ggcaacatcc
      661 tggggcacaa gctggagtac aactacaaca gccacaacgt ctatatcatg gccgacaagc
      721 agaagaacgg catcaaggtg aacttcaaga tccgccacaa catcgaggac ggcagcgtgc
      781 agctcgccga ccactaccag cagaacaccc ccatcggcga cggccccgtg ctgctgcccg
      841 acaaccacta cctgagcacc cagtccgccc tgagcaaaga ccccaacgag aagcgcgatc
      901 acatggtcct gctggagttc gtgaccgccg ccgggatcac tctcggcatg gacgagctgt
      961 acaagtccgg actcagatct cgagctcaag cttcgaattc tatgagtctt gaaaacgtcg
     1021 ccttcaacgt agtaaataag ggccactttg atggtcaaca gggagaagta cccgtgtcta
     1081 tcatcaataa caccgtttac acgaaggttg acggcgttga tgttgaactg ttcgaaaata
     1141 agacgacact cccggtgaac gtagctttcg agctttgggc gaagcgaaat ataaaacctg
     1201 tccctgaagt taaaattctc aataatcttg gggtagacat cgcggctaat acagtcatat
     1261 gggactataa gcgggacgct ccggcgcata tatctaccat cggagtgtgc tcaatgacag
     1321 atattgccaa gaaacctaca gagacgattt gcgctcctct taccgtattt tttgacggca
     1381 gggtcgacgg acaagtggat ctgttccgaa acgcgcgcaa tggtgttctc atcactgagg
     1441 gtagtgtaaa gggactccag cctagtgtcg gacctaagca agcctctttg aatggggtca
     1501 ctctgatcgg cgaggctgtt aagacgcaat ttaactacta taagaaggtc gatggcgtcg
     1561 tgcagcagct tcctgaaaca tactttacac agtctcgcaa cttgcaagaa tttaaaccgc
     1621 gctcacagat ggaaatagac tttctcgaac tggcaatgga cgagttcata gagcggtaca
     1681 aattggaagg gtatgccttt gaacacattg tttatggtga cttttctcac agccagttgg
     1741 gtggtttgca tctcctcata gggctggcca aaaggttcaa agagagcccc tttgaattgg
     1801 aggacttcat acctatggat tcaacagtta agaattactt cattacggat gcgcagacag
     1861 gcagtagtaa gtgtgtctgc tccgtaattg acctcctctt ggacgacttt gtagagataa
     1921 ttaagtccca ggatcttagt gtcgtatcca aggtcgttaa ggtcacaatt gattacaccg
     1981 agattagttt tatgctgtgg tgtaaagacg gtcacgtcga gaccttctat ccaaagttgc
     2041 aataaggatc caccggatct agataactga tcataatcag ccataccaca tttgtagagg
     2101 ttttacttgc tttaaaaaac ctcccacacc tccccctgaa cctgaaacat aaaatgaatg
     2161 caattgttgt tgttaacttg tttattgcag cttataatgg ttacaaataa agcaatagca
     2221 tcacaaattt cacaaataaa gcattttttt cactgcattc tagttgtggt ttgtccaaac
     2281 tcatcaatgt atcttaacgc gtaaattgta agcgttaata ttttgttaaa attcgcgtta
     2341 aatttttgtt aaatcagctc attttttaac caataggccg aaatcggcaa aatcccttat
     2401 aaatcaaaag aatagaccga gatagggttg agtgttgttc cagtttggaa caagagtcca
     2461 ctattaaaga acgtggactc caacgtcaaa ggnnnnnnnn nnnnnnnnnn nnnnnnnnnn
     2521 nnnnnnnnnn nnnnnnnnnn ntnnnnnnnn nnnnnnnnnn nnnnnnnnnn nnnnnnnnnn
     2581 nnnnnnnnnn nnnnnnnnnn nnnnnnnnnn nnnnnnnnnn nnnnnnnnnn nnngnnnnnn
     2641 nnnnnnnnnn nnnnnnnnnn nnnnnnnnnn nnnnnnnnnn nnnnnnnnnn nnnnnnnnnn
     2701 nnnnnnnnnn nnnnnnnnnn nnnnnnnnnn nnnnnnnnnn nnnnnnnnnn nnnnnnnnca
     2761 ggtggcactt ttcggggaaa tgtgcgcgga acccctattt gtttattttt ctaaatacat
     2821 tcaaatatgt atccgctcat gagacaataa ccctgataaa tgcttcaata atattgaaaa
     2881 aggaagagtc ctgaggcgga aagaaccagc tgtggaatgt gtgtcagtta gggtgtggaa
     2941 agtccccagg ctccccagca ggcagaagta tgcaaagcat gcatctcaat tagtcagcaa
     3001 ccaggtgtgg aaagtcccca ggctccccag caggcagaag tatgcaaagc atgcatctca
     3061 attagtcagc aaccatagtc ccgcccctaa ctccgcccat cccgccccta actccgccca
     3121 gttccgccca ttctccgccc catggctgac taattttttt tatttatgca gaggccgagg
     3181 ccgcctcggc ctctgagcta ttccagaagt agtgaggagg cttttttgga ggcctaggct
     3241 tttgcaaaga tcgatcaaga gacaggatga ggatcgtttc gcatgattga acaagatgga
     3301 ttgcacgcag gttctccggc cgcttgggtg gagaggctat tcggctatga ctgggcacaa
     3361 cagacaatcg gctgctctga tgccgccgtg ttccggctgt cagcgcaggg gcgcccggtt
     3421 ctttttgtca agaccgacct gtccggtgcc ctgaatgaac tgcaagacga ggcagcgcgg
     3481 ctatcgtggc tggccacgac gggcgttcct tgcgcagctg tgctcgacgt tgtcactgaa
     3541 gcgggaaggg actggctgct attgggcgaa gtgccggggc aggatctcct gtcatctcac
     3601 cttgctcctg ccgagaaagt atccatcatg gctgatgcaa tgcggcggct gcatacgctt
     3661 gatccggcta cctgcccatt cgaccaccaa gcgaaacatc gcatcgagcg agcacgtact
     3721 cggatggaag ccggtcttgt cgatcaggat gatctggacg aagagcatca ggggctcgcg
     3781 ccagccgaac tgttcgccag gctcaaggcg agcatgcccg acggcgagga tctcgtcgtg
     3841 acccatggcg atgcctgctt gccgaatatc atggtggaaa atggccgctt ttctggattc
     3901 atcgactgtg gccggctggg tgtggcggac cgctatcagg acatagcgtt ggctacccgt
     3961 gatattgctg aagagcttgg cggcgaatgg gctgaccgct tcctcgtgct ttacggtatc
     4021 gccgctcccg attcgcagcg catcgccttc tatcgccttc ttgacgagtt cttctgagcg
     4081 ggactctggg gttcgaaatg accgaccaag cgacgcccaa cctgccatca cgagatttcg
     4141 attccaccgc cgccttctat gaaaggttgg gcttcggaat cgttttccgg gacgccggct
     4201 ggatgatcct ccagcgcggg gatctcatgc tggagttctt cgcccaccct agggggaggc
     4261 taactgaaac acggaaggag acaataccgg aaggaacccg cgctatgacg gcaataaaaa
     4321 gacagaataa aacgcacggt gttgggtcgt ttgttcataa acgcggggtt cggtcccagg
     4381 gctggcactc tgtcgatacc ccaccgagac cccattgggg ccaatacgcc cgcgtttctt
     4441 ccttttcccc accccacccc ccaagttcgg gtgaaggccc agggctcgca gccaacgtcg
     4501 gggcggcagg ccctgccata gcctcaggtt actcatatat actttagatt gatttaaaac
     4561 ttcattttta atttaaaagg atctaggtga agatcctttt tgataatctc atgaccaaaa
     4621 tcccttaacg tgagttttcg ttccactgag cgtcagaccc cgtagaaaag atcaaaggat
     4681 cttcttgaga tccttttttt ctgcgcgtaa tctgctgctt gcaaacaaaa aaaccaccgc
     4741 taccagcggt ggtttgtttg ccggatcaag agctaccaac tctttttccg aaggtaactg
     4801 gcttcagcag agcgcagata ccaaatactg ttcttctagt gtagccgtag ttaggccacc
     4861 acttcaagaa ctctgtagca ccgcctacat acctcgctct gctaatcctg ttaccagtgg
     4921 ctgctgccag tggcgataag tcgtgtctta ccgggttgga ctcaagacga tagttaccgg
     4981 ataaggcgca gcggtcgggc tgaacggggg gttcgtgcac acagcccagc ttggagcgaa
     5041 cgacctacac cgaactgaga tacctacagc gtgagctatg agaaagcgcc acgcttcccg
     5101 aagggagaaa ggcggacagg tatccggtaa gcggcagggt cggaacagga gagcgcacga
     5161 gggagcttcc agggggaaac gcctggtatc tttatagtcc tgtcgggttt cgccacctct
     5221 gacttgagcg tcgatttttg tgatgctcgt caggggggcg gagcctatgg aaaaacgcca
     5281 gcaacgcggc ctttttacgg ttcctggcct tttgctggcc ttttgctcac atgttctttc
     5341 ctgcgttatc ccctgattct gtggataacc gtattaccgc catgcattag ttattaatag
     5401 taatcaatta cggggtcatt agttcatagc ccatatatgg agttccgcgt tacataactt
     5461 acggtaaatg gcccgcctgg ctgaccgccc aacgaccccc gcccattgac gtcaataatg
     5521 acgtatgttc ccatagtaac gccaataggg actttccatt gacgtcaatg ggtggagtat
     5581 ttacggtaaa ctgcccactt ggcagtacat caagtgtatc atatgccaag tacgccccct
     5641 attgacgtca atgacggtaa atggcccgcc tggcattatg cccagtacat gaccttatgg
     5701 gactttccta cttggcagta catctacgta ttagtcatcg ctattaccat g
//
